Addgene plasmid #143585: TFORF2288
Purpose: Lentiviral vector for overexpressing transcription factor ORFs with unique 24-bp barcodes. Barcodes facilitate identification of transcription factors in pooled screens.
Depositing lab: Feng Zhang. Depositing organization: Broad Institute. Publication: A transcription factor atlas of directed differentiation. Joung J, Ma S, Tay T, Geiger-Schuller KR, Kirchgatterer PC, Verdine VK, Guo B, Arias-Garcia MA, Allen WE, Singh A, Kuksenko O, Abudayyeh OO, Gootenberg JS, Fu Z, Macrae RK, Buenrostro JD, Regev A, Zhang F. Cell. 2023 Jan 5;186(1):209-229.e26. doi: 10.1016/j.cell.2022.11.026. PubMed 36608654.
Backbone
  Vector backbone: pLX_TRC317
  Backbone manufacturer: Broad Institute Genetic Perturbation Platform
  Backbone size w/o insert (bp): 8264
  Vector type: Mammalian Expression, Lentiviral
  Selectable markers: Puromycin
Growth in bacteria
  Bacterial resistance: Ampicillin, 100 μg/mL
  Growth temperature: 37°C
  Growth strain: NEB Stable
  Copy number: High Copy
Gene/Insert
  Gene/Insert name: HES4
  Species: H. sapiens (human)
  Insert size (bp): 767
  Entrez Gene: HES4 (a.k.a. bHLHb42)
  Promoter: EF1a
  Cloning method: Unknown
  Sequencing primers: 5′ GGGTGGAGACTGAAGTTAGGCCAG; 3′ CACATAGCGTAAAAGGAGCAACATAG
Terms and licenses: Academic/Nonprofit Terms; Industry Terms: Not Available to Industry
Depositor comments: NM_021170,ENST00000304952 . The transcription factor ORF portion of this plasmid was synthesized by Genewiz. Please test multiple small colonies in case of plasmid recombination. To make this collection available in a timely manner, a portion of this collection was not fully sequenced by Addgene. If an Addgene verified full plasmid sequence is not available, please contact us prior to placing an order to request the full sequence.
How to cite: TFORF2288 was a gift from Feng Zhang (Addgene plasmid # 143585 ; http://n2t.net/addgene:143585 ; RRID:Addgene_143585)
