[The description below was written by a language model from this plasmid's Addgene catalogue record and pLannotate feature annotations shown in this document.]
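Description:
TFORF2288 is a third-generation-style, self-inactivating lentiviral expression plasmid built on the pLX_TRC317 backbone, carrying the human HES4 open reading frame (also known as bHLHb42), a bHLH transcriptional repressor that binds N-box motifs. It belongs to a barcoded transcription factor ORF collection in which each construct carries a unique 24-bp barcode so that the transcription factor can be identified in pooled overexpression screens. The barcode itself is not annotated as a feature in the table. In bacteria the plasmid is maintained through a high-copy ColE1/pUC-type origin and selected with ampicillin via β-lactamase. An f1 origin and remnants of lac and phage promoter elements are also present in the backbone. The depositor notes that recombination can occur during propagation.

The viral genome is transcribed from an RSV promoter fused to a truncated HIV-1 5' LTR, followed by the Ψ packaging signal, a gag fragment and the RRE for Rev-dependent nuclear export. Inside the transfer cassette, an SV40 early promoter/origin drives puromycin N-acetyltransferase for selection of transduced mammalian cells, and a cPPT/CTS element aids nuclear import of the preintegration complex. Downstream, the strong constitutive EF-1α promoter drives HES4, and a WPRE after the ORF enhances transcript stability and expression. The ΔU3 3' LTR inactivates LTR promoter activity after integration, and an SV40 polyadenylation signal lies beyond it. Short hits annotated as U6 promoter, small t antigen and a second cPPT are only fragments and probably not functional units. The construct is suited to stable HES4 overexpression, individually or in pooled differentiation screens.
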