Features (pLannotate 1.2.2; 31 found; start..end, strand, type, name):
      1..1179    +  promoter       EF-1α promoter: strong constitutive promoter for human elongation factor EF-1α
   1196..1858    +  CDS            HES4: HES4_HUMAN - Also known as BHLHB42. Experimental evidence at protein level: Swiss-Prot protein existence level 1. Transcriptional repressor. Binds DNA on N-box motifs: 5'- CACNAG-3' (By similarity). From Homo sapiens (Human).
   1874..1927    +  promoter       U6 promoter (fragment): RNA polymerase III promoter for human U6 snRNA
   1969..2557    +  misc_feature   WPRE: woodchuck hepatitis virus posttranscriptional regulatory element
   2608..2627    +  misc_feature   cPPT/CTS (fragment): central polypurine tract and central termination sequence of HIV-1
   2629..2862    +  LTR            3' LTR (ΔU3): self-inactivating 3' long terminal repeat (LTR) from HIV-1
   2940..3061    +  polyA_signal   SV40 poly(A) signal: SV40 polyadenylation signal
   3101..3236    +  rep_origin     SV40 ori: SV40 origin of replication
   3257..3275    -  promoter       T7 promoter: promoter for bacteriophage T7 RNA polymerase
   3283..3438    +  CDS            lacZα (fragment): LacZα fragment of β-galactosidase; lacZ fragment
   3443..3871    +  rep_origin     f1 ori (sequence partly withheld): f1 bacteriophage origin of replication; arrow indicates direction of (+) strand synthesis
   3924..4028    +  promoter       AmpR promoter: bla
   4029..4889    +  CDS            AmpR: β-lactamase; bla; confers resistance to ampicillin, carbenicillin, and related antibiotics
   5060..5648    +  rep_origin     ori: high-copy-number ColE1/pMB1/pBR322/pUC origin of replication
   5831..5923    +  CDS            lacI (fragment): lac repressor; lacI; The lac repressor binds to the lac operator to inhibit transcription in E. coli. This inhibition can be relieved by adding lactose or isopropyl-β-D-thiogalactopyranoside (IPTG).
   5936..5957    +  protein_bind   CAP binding site: CAP binding activates transcription in the presence of cAMP. E. coli catabolite activator protein
   5972..6002    +  promoter       lac promoter: promoter for the E. coli lac operon
   6010..6026    +  protein_bind   lac operator: The lac repressor binds to the lac operator to inhibit transcription in E. coli. This inhibition can be relieved by adding lactose or isopropyl-β-D-thiogalactopyranoside (IPTG). lac repressor encoded by lacI
   6071..6089    +  promoter       T3 promoter: promoter for bacteriophage T3 RNA polymerase
   6117..6343    +  promoter       RSV promoter: Rous sarcoma virus enhancer/promoter
   6344..6524    +  LTR            5' LTR (truncated): truncated 5' long terminal repeat (LTR) from HIV-1
   6571..6696    +  misc_feature   HIV-1 Ψ: packaging signal of human immunodeficiency virus type 1
   6680..7043    +  CDS            HIV-1 gag (fragment): gag protein from human immunodeficiency virus 1; gag
   7189..7422    +  misc_feature   RRE: The Rev response element (RRE) of HIV-1 allows for Rev-dependent mRNA export from the nucleus to the cytoplasm.
   7799..7825    +  CDS            Rev (fragment): human immunodeficiency virus 1 (HIV-1) Rev protein; rev; enhances nuclear export of unspliced and incompletely spliced viral mRNAs
   7832..7855    +  promoter       SV40 promoter (fragment): SV40 early promoter
   7856..7927    +  promoter       SV40 promoter (fragment): SV40 enhancer and early promoter
   7951..8086    +  rep_origin     SV40 ori: SV40 origin of replication
   8132..8728    +  CDS            PuroR (fragment): puromycin N-acetyltransferase; pac from Streptomyces; confers resistance to puromycin
   8777..8894    +  misc_feature   cPPT/CTS: central polypurine tract and central termination sequence of HIV-1
   8959..9025    +  CDS            small t antigen (fragment): SV40 (simian virus 40) small t antigen
>Addgene plasmid #143585 | TFORF2288 | addgene full sequence | sequence record 338756 | Addgene NGS Result
GGCTCCGGTGCCCGTCAGTGGGCAGAGCGCACATCGCCCACAGTCCCCGAGAAGTTGGGGGGAGGGGTCG
GCAATTGAACCGGTGCCTAGAGAAGGTGGCGCGGGGTAAACTGGGAAAGTGATGTCGTGTACTGGCTCCG
CCTTTTTCCCGAGGGTGGGGGAGAACCGTATATAAGTGCAGTAGTCGCCGTGAACGTTCTTTTTCGCAAC
GGGTTTGCCGCCAGAACACAGGTAAGTGCCGTGTGTGGTTCCCGCGGGCCTGGCCTCTTTACGGGTTATG
GCCCTTGCGTGCCTTGAATTACTTCCACCTGGCTGCAGTACGTGATTCTTGATCCCGAGCTTCGGGTTGG
AAGTGGGTGGGAGAGTTCGAGGCCTTGCGCTTAAGGAGCCCCTTCGCCTCGTGCTTGAGTTGAGGCCTGG
CCTGGGCGCTGGGGCCGCCGCGTGCGAATCTGGTGGCACCTTCGCGCCTGTCTCGCTGCTTTCGATAAGT
CTCTAGCCATTTAAAATTTTTGATGACCTGCTGCGACGCTTTTTTTCTGGCAAGATAGTCTTGTAAATGC
GGGCCAAGATCTGCACACTGGTATTTCGGTTTTTGGGGCCGCGGGCGGCGACGGGGCCCGTGCGTCCCAG
CGCACATGTTCGGCGAGGCGGGGCCTGCGAGCGCGGCCACCGAGAATCGGACGGGGGTAGTCTCAAGCTG
GCCGGCCTGCTCTGGTGCCTGGCCTCGCGCCGCCGTGTATCGCCCCGCCCTGGGCGGCAAGGCTGGCCCG
GTCGGCACCAGTTGCGTGAGCGGAAAGATGGCCGCTTCCCGGCCCTGCTGCAGGGAGCTCAAAATGGAGG
ACGCGGCGCTCGGGAGAGCGGGCGGGTGAGTCACCCACACAAAGGAAAAGGGCCTTTCCGTCCTCAGCCG
TCGCTTCATGTGACTCCACGGAGTACCGGGCGCCGTCCAGGCACCTCGATTAGTTCTCGAGCTTTTGGAG
TACGTCGTCTTTAGGTTGGGGGGAGGGGTTTTATGCGATGGAGTTTCCCCACACTGAGTGGGTGGAGACT
GAAGTTAGGCCAGCTTGGCACTTGATGTAATTCTCCTTGGAATTTGCCCTTTTTGAGTTTGGATCTTGGT
TCATTCTCAAGCCTCAGACAGTGGTTCAAAGTTTTTTTCTTCCATTTCAGGTGTCGTGAGGCTAGCACCG
CCACCATGGCCGCAGACACGCCGGGGAAACCGAGCGCCTCGCCGATGGCAGGAGCGCCGGCCAGCGCCAG
CCGGACCCCAGACAAGCCCCGGAGCGCGGCCGAGCACCGCAAGTCCTCCAAGCCGGTCATGGAGAAGCGG
CGCCGAGCGCGTATTAACGAGAGCCTCGCTCAGCTCAAAACCCTCATCCTGGACGCCCTCAGAAAAGAGA
GCTCCCGCCACTCGAAGCTGGAGAAGGCGGACATCCTGGAGATGACCGTGAGACACCTGCGGAGCCTGCG
TCGCGTGCAGGTGACGGCCGCGCTCAGCGCCGACCCCGCCGTTCTGGGCAAGTACCGCGCCGGCTTCCAC
GAGTGTCTGGCGGAGGTGAACCGCTTCCTGGCCGGCTGCGAGGGCGTCCCGGCCGACGTGCGCTCCCGCC
TGCTGGGCCACCTGGCAGCCTGCCTGCGCCAGCTGGGACCCTCCCGCCGCCCGGCCTCGCTGTCCCCGGC
TGCCCCCGCAGAGGCCCCAGCGCCCGAGGTCTACGCGGGCCGCCCGCTGCTGCCATCGCTCGGCGGCCCC
TTCCCTCTGCTCGCGCCGCCGCTGCTGCCGGGTCTGACCCGGGCGCTGCCCGCCGCCCCCAGGGCGGGGC
CGCAGGGCCCGGGTGGGCCCTGGAGGCCGTGGCTGCGCTAGTAATGAACTAGTCCGTAACTTGAAAGTAT
TTCGATTTCTTGGCTTTATATATCTTGTGGAAAGGACGACTGCCTCCAGCTCCGTTCAGCACGACGCGTT
AAGTCGACAATCAACCTCTGGATTACAAAATTTGTGAAAGATTGACTGGTATTCTTAACTATGTTGCTCC
TTTTACGCTATGTGGATACGCTGCTTTAATGCCTTTGTATCATGCTATTGCTTCCCGTATGGCTTTCATT
TTCTCCTCCTTGTATAAATCCTGGTTGCTGTCTCTTTATGAGGAGTTGTGGCCCGTTGTCAGGCAACGTG
GCGTGGTGTGCACTGTGTTTGCTGACGCAACCCCCACTGGTTGGGGCATTGCCACCACCTGTCAGCTCCT
TTCCGGGACTTTCGCTTTCCCCCTCCCTATTGCCACGGCGGAACTCATCGCCGCCTGCCTTGCCCGCTGC
TGGACAGGGGCTCGGCTGTTGGGCACTGACAATTCCGTGGTGTTGTCGGGGAAATCATCGTCCTTTCCTT
GGCTGCTCGCCTGTGTTGCCACCTGGATTCTGCGCGGGACGTCCTTCTGCTACGTCCCTTCGGCCCTCAA
TCCAGCGGACCTTCCTTCCCGCGGCCTGCTGCCGGCTCTGCGGCCTCTTCCGCGTCTTCGCCTTCGCCCT
CAGACGAGTCGGATCTCCCTTTGGGCCGCCTCCCCGCGTCGACTTTAAGACCAATGACTTACAAGGCAGC
TGTAGATCTTAGCCACTTTTTAAAAGAAAAGGGGGGACTGGAAGGGCTAATTCACTCCCAACGAAGACAA
GATCTGCTTTTTGCTTGTACTGGGTCTCTCTGGTTAGACCAGATCTGAGCCTGGGAGCTCTCTGGCTAAC
TAGGGAACCCACTGCTTAAGCCTCAATAAAGCTTGCCTTGAGTGCTTCAAGTAGTGTGTGCCCGTCTGTT
GTGTGACTCTGGTAACTAGAGATCCCTCAGACCCTTTTAGTCAGTGTGGAAAATCTCTAGCAGTACGTAT
AGTAGTTCATGTCATCTTATTATTCAGTATTTATAACTTGCAAAGAAATGAATATCAGAGAGTGAGAGGA
ACTTGTTTATTGCAGCTTATAATGGTTACAAATAAAGCAATAGCATCACAAATTTCACAAATAAAGCATT
TTTTTCACTGCATTCTAGTTGTGGTTTGTCCAAACTCATCAATGTATCTTATCATGTCTGGCTCTAGCTA
TCCCGCCCCTAACTCCGCCCATCCCGCCCCTAACTCCGCCCAGTTCCGCCCATTCTCCGCCCCATGGCTG
ACTAATTTTTTTTATTTATGCAGAGGCCGAGGCCGCCTCGGCCTCTGAGCTATTCCAGAAGTAGTGAGGA
GGCTTTTTTGGAGGCCTAGGGACGTACCCAATTCGCCCTATAGTGAGTCGTATTACGCGCGCTCACTGGC
CGTCGTTTTACAACGTCGTGACTGGGAAAACCCTGGCGTTACCCAACTTAATCGCCTTGCAGCACATCCC
CCTTTCGCCAGCTGGCGTAATAGCGAAGAGGCCCGCACCGATCGCCCTTCCCAACAGTTGCGCAGCCTGA
ATGGCGAATGGG
[124 nt withheld, positions 3443-3566]
C
[91 nt withheld, positions 3568-3658]
A
[49 nt withheld, positions 3660-3708]
CCTTTGACGTTGGAGTCCACGTTCTTT
[37 nt withheld, positions 3736-3772]
ACCCTATCTCGGTCTATTCTTTTGATTTATAAGGGATTTTGCCGATTTCGGCCTATTGGTTAAAAAATGA
GCTGATTTAACAAAAATTTAACGCGAATTTTAACAAAATATTAACGCTTACAATTTAGGTGGCACTTTTC
GGGGAAATGTGCGCGGAACCCCTATTTGTTTATTTTTCTAAATACATTCAAATATGTATCCGCTCATGAG
ACAATAACCCTGATAAATGCTTCAATAATATTGAAAAAGGAAGAGTATGAGTATTCAACATTTCCGTGTC
GCCCTTATTCCCTTTTTTGCGGCATTTTGCCTTCCTGTTTTTGCTCACCCAGAAACGCTGGTGAAAGTAA
AAGATGCTGAAGATCAGTTGGGTGCACGAGTGGGTTACATCGAACTGGATCTCAACAGCGGTAAGATCCT
TGAGAGTTTTCGCCCCGAAGAACGTTTTCCAATGATGAGCACTTTTAAAGTTCTGCTATGTGGCGCGGTA
TTATCCCGTATTGACGCCGGGCAAGAGCAACTCGGTCGCCGCATACACTATTCTCAGAATGACTTGGTTG
AGTACTCACCAGTCACAGAAAAGCATCTTACGGATGGCATGACAGTAAGAGAATTATGCAGTGCTGCCAT
AACCATGAGTGATAACACTGCGGCCAACTTACTTCTGACAACGATCGGAGGACCGAAGGAGCTAACCGCT
TTTTTGCACAACATGGGGGATCATGTAACTCGCCTTGATCGTTGGGAACCGGAGCTGAATGAAGCCATAC
CAAACGACGAGCGTGACACCACGATGCCTGTAGCAATGGCAACAACGTTGCGCAAACTATTAACTGGCGA
ACTACTTACTCTAGCTTCCCGGCAACAATTAATAGACTGGATGGAGGCGGATAAAGTTGCAGGACCACTT
CTGCGCTCGGCCCTTCCGGCTGGCTGGTTTATTGCTGATAAATCTGGAGCCGGTGAGCGTGGGTCTCGCG
GTATCATTGCAGCACTGGGGCCAGATGGTAAGCCCTCCCGTATCGTAGTTATCTACACGACGGGGAGTCA
GGCAACTATGGATGAACGAAATAGACAGATCGCTGAGATAGGTGCCTCACTGATTAAGCATTGGTAACTG
TCAGACCAAGTTTACTCATATATACTTTAGATTGATTTAAAACTTCATTTTTAATTTAAAAGGATCTAGG
TGAAGATCCTTTTTGATAATCTCATGACCAAAATCCCTTAACGTGAGTTTTCGTTCCACTGAGCGTCAGA
CCCCGTAGAAAAGATCAAAGGATCTTCTTGAGATCCTTTTTTTCTGCGCGTAATCTGCTGCTTGCAAACA
AAAAAACCACCGCTACCAGCGGTGGTTTGTTTGCCGGATCAAGAGCTACCAACTCTTTTTCCGAAGGTAA
CTGGCTTCAGCAGAGCGCAGATACCAAATACTGTTCTTCTAGTGTAGCCGTAGTTAGGCCACCACTTCAA
GAACTCTGTAGCACCGCCTACATACCTCGCTCTGCTAATCCTGTTACCAGTGGCTGCTGCCAGTGGCGAT
AAGTCGTGTCTTACCGGGTTGGACTCAAGACGATAGTTACCGGATAAGGCGCAGCGGTCGGGCTGAACGG
GGGGTTCGTGCACACAGCCCAGCTTGGAGCGAACGACCTACACCGAACTGAGATACCTACAGCGTGAGCT
ATGAGAAAGCGCCACGCTTCCCGAAGGGAGAAAGGCGGACAGGTATCCGGTAAGCGGCAGGGTCGGAACA
GGAGAGCGCACGAGGGAGCTTCCAGGGGGAAACGCCTGGTATCTTTATAGTCCTGTCGGGTTTCGCCACC
TCTGACTTGAGCGTCGATTTTTGTGATGCTCGTCAGGGGGGCGGAGCCTATGGAAAAACGCCAGCAACGC
GGCCTTTTTACGGTTCCTGGCCTTTTGCTGGCCTTTTGCTCACATGTTCTTTCCTGCGTTATCCCCTGAT
TCTGTGGATAACCGTATTACCGCCTTTGAGTGAGCTGATACCGCTCGCCGCAGCCGAACGACCGAGCGCA
GCGAGTCAGTGAGCGAGGAAGCGGAAGAGCGCCCAATACGCAAACCGCCTCTCCCCGCGCGTTGGCCGAT
TCATTAATGCAGCTGGCACGACAGGTTTCCCGACTGGAAAGCGGGCAGTGAGCGCAACGCAATTAATGTG
AGTTAGCTCACTCATTAGGCACCCCAGGCTTTACACTTTATGCTTCCGGCTCGTATGTTGTGTGGAATTG
TGAGCGGATAACAATTTCACACAGGAAACAGCTATGACCATGATTACGCCAAGCGCGCAATTAACCCTCA
CTAAAGGGAACAAAAGCTGGAGCTGCAAGCTTAATGTAGTCTTATGCAATACTCTTGTAGTCTTGCAACA
TGGTAACGATGAGTTAGCAACATGCCTTACAAGGAGAGAAAAAGCACCGTGCATGCCGATTGGTGGAAGT
AAGGTGGTACGATCGTGCCTTATTAGGAAGGCAACAGACGGGTCTGACATGGATTGGACGAACCACTGAA
TTGCCGCATTGCAGAGATATTGTATTTAAGTGCCTAGCTCGATACATAAACGGGTCTCTCTGGTTAGACC
AGATCTGAGCCTGGGAGCTCTCTGGCTAACTAGGGAACCCACTGCTTAAGCCTCAATAAAGCTTGCCTTG
AGTGCTTCAAGTAGTGTGTGCCCGTCTGTTGTGTGACTCTGGTAACTAGAGATCCCTCAGACCCTTTTAG
TCAGTGTGGAAAATCTCTAGCAGTGGCGCCCGAACAGGGACTTGAAAGCGAAAGGGAAACCAGAGGAGCT
CTCTCGACGCAGGACTCGGCTTGCTGAAGCGCGCACGGCAAGAGGCGAGGGGCGGCGACTGGTGAGTACG
CCAAAAATTTTGACTAGCGGAGGCTAGAAGGAGAGAGATGGGTGCGAGAGCGTCAGTATTAAGCGGGGGA
GAATTAGATCGCGATGGGAAAAAATTCGGTTAAGGCCAGGGGGAAAGAAAAAATATAAATTAAAACATAT
AGTATGGGCAAGCAGGGAGCTAGAACGATTCGCAGTTAATCCTGGCCTGTTAGAAACATCAGAAGGCTGT
AGACAAATACTGGGACAGCTACAACCATCCCTTCAGACAGGATCAGAAGAACTTAGATCATTATATAATA
CAGTAGCAACCCTCTATTGTGTGCATCAAAGGATAGAGATAAAAGACACCAAGGAAGCTTTAGACAAGAT
AGAGGAAGAGCAAAACAAAAGTAAGACCACCGCACAGCAAGCGGCCGCTGATCTTCAGACCTGGAGGAGG
AGATATGAGGGACAATTGGAGAAGTGAATTATATAAATATAAAGTAGTAAAAATTGAACCATTAGGAGTA
GCACCCACCAAGGCAAAGAGAAGAGTGGTGCAGAGAGAAAAAAGAGCAGTGGGAATAGGAGCTTTGTTCC
TTGGGTTCTTGGGAGCAGCAGGAAGCACTATGGGCGCAGCGTCAATGACGCTGACGGTACAGGCCAGACA
ATTATTGTCTGGTATAGTGCAGCAGCAGAACAATTTGCTGAGGGCTATTGAGGCGCAACAGCATCTGTTG
CAACTCACAGTCTGGGGCATCAAGCAGCTCCAGGCAAGAATCCTGGCTGTGGAAAGATACCTAAAGGATC
AACAGCTCCTGGGGATTTGGGGTTGCTCTGGAAAACTCATTTGCACCACTGCTGTGCCTTGGAATGCTAG
TTGGAGTAATAAATCTCTGGAACAGATTTGGAATCACACGACCTGGATGGAGTGGGACAGAGAAATTAAC
AATTACACAAGCTTAATACACTCCTTAATTGAAGAATCGCAAAACCAGCAAGAAAAGAATGAACAAGAAT
TATTGGAATTAGATAAATGGGCAAGTTTGTGGAATTGGTTTAACATAACAAATTGGCTGTGGTATATAAA
ATTATTCATAATGATAGTAGGAGGCTTGGTAGGTTTAAGAATAGTTTTTGCTGTACTTTCTATAGTGAAT
AGAGTTAGGCAGGGATATTCACCATTATCGTTTCAGACCCACCTCCCAACCCCGAGGGGACCCATGCATT
GCATCTCAATTAGTCAGCAACCAGGTGTGGAAAGTCCCCAGGCTCCCCAGCAGGCAGAAGTATGCAAAGC
ATGCGTCTCAATTAGTCAGCAACCATAGTCCCGCCCCTAACTCCGCCCATCCCGCCCCTAACTCCGCCCA
GTTCCGCCCATTCTCCGCCCCATGGCTGACTAATTTTTTTTATTTATGCAGAGGCCGAGGCCGCCTCGGC
CTCTGAGCTATTCCAGAAGTAGTGAGGAGGCTTTTTTGGAGGCCTAGGCTTTTGCAAAAAGCTTTCTAGA
GGTACCACCGGAGCTTACCATGACCGAGTACAAGCCCACGGTGCGCCTCGCCACCCGCGACGACGTCCCC
AGGGCCGTACGCACCCTCGCCGCCGCGTTCGCCGACTACCCCGCCACGCGCCACACCGTCGATCCGGACC
GCCACATCGAGCGGGTCACCGAGCTGCAAGAACTCTTCCTCACGCGCGTCGGGCTCGACATCGGCAAGGT
GTGGGTCGCGGACGACGGCGCCGCCGTGGCGGTCTGGACCACGCCGGAGAGCGTCGAAGCGGGGGCGGTG
TTCGCCGAGATCGGCCCGCGCATGGCCGAGTTGAGCGGTTCCCGGCTGGCCGCGCAGCAACAGATGGAAG
GCCTCCTGGCGCCGCACCGGCCCAAGGAGCCCGCGTGGTTCCTGGCCACCGTCGGCGTCTCGCCCGACCA
CCAGGGCAAGGGTCTGGGCAGCGCCGTCGTGCTCCCCGGAGTGGAGGCGGCCGAGCGCGCCGGGGTGCCC
GCCTTCCTGGAGACCTCCGCGCCCCGCAACCTCCCCTTCTACGAGCGGCTCGGCTTCACCGTCACCGCCG
ACGTCGAGGTGCCCGAAGGACCGCGCACCTGGTGCATGACCCGCAAGCCCGGTGCCAGTTAACGAATTCT
AGATCTTGAGACAAATGGCAGTATTCATCCACAATTTTAAAAGAAAAGGGGGGATTGGGGGGTACAGTGC
AGGGGAAAGAATAGTAGACATAATAGCAACAGACATACAAACTAAAGAATTACAAAAACAAATTACAAAA
ATTCAAAATTTTCGGGTTTATTACAGGGACAGCAGAGATCCACTTTGGCGCCGGCTCGAGGCCTGCAGGT
GCAAAGATGGATAAAGTTTTAAACAGAGAGGAATCTTTGCAGCTAATGGACCTTCTAGGTCTTGAAAGGA
GTGGGAATT
