>Addgene plasmid #143585 | TFORF2288 | depositor partial sequence | sequence record 282885 | Insert
ACCGCCACCATGGCCGCAGACACGCCGGGGAAACCGAGCGCCTCGCCGATGGCAGGAGCGCCGGCCAGCG
CCAGCCGGACCCCAGACAAGCCCCGGAGCGCGGCCGAGCACCGCAAGTCCTCCAAGCCGGTCATGGAGAA
GCGGCGCCGAGCGCGTATTAACGAGAGCCTCGCTCAGCTCAAAACCCTCATCCTGGACGCCCTCAGAAAA
GAGAGCTCCCGCCACTCGAAGCTGGAGAAGGCGGACATCCTGGAGATGACCGTGAGACACCTGCGGAGCC
TGCGTCGCGTGCAGGTGACGGCCGCGCTCAGCGCCGACCCCGCCGTTCTGGGCAAGTACCGCGCCGGCTT
CCACGAGTGTCTGGCGGAGGTGAACCGCTTCCTGGCCGGCTGCGAGGGCGTCCCGGCCGACGTGCGCTCC
CGCCTGCTGGGCCACCTGGCAGCCTGCCTGCGCCAGCTGGGACCCTCCCGCCGCCCGGCCTCGCTGTCCC
CGGCTGCCCCCGCAGAGGCCCCAGCGCCCGAGGTCTACGCGGGCCGCCCGCTGCTGCCATCGCTCGGCGG
CCCCTTCCCTCTGCTCGCGCCGCCGCTGCTGCCGGGTCTGACCCGGGCGCTGCCCGCCGCCCCCAGGGCG
GGGCCGCAGGGCCCGGGTGGGCCCTGGAGGCCGTGGCTGCGCTAGTAATGAACTAGTCCGTAACTTGAAA
GTATTTCGATTTCTTGGCTTTATATATCTTGTGGAAAGGACGACTGCCTCCAGCTCCGTTCAGCACG
