>Addgene plasmid #143585 | TFORF2288 | depositor partial sequence | sequence record 282886 | Barcode
CTGCCTCCAGCTCCGTTCAGCACG
